Addgene plasmid #198859: pGL3-MTS-ND5-W68-R15-G1333N-UGI-Puro
Purpose: Employ DdCBE-mediated mtDNA editing to ablate mtProtein(ND5) by swapping Trp codon TGA with stop codon TAA in C6 cells
Depositing lab: Bin Shen. Depositing organization: Nanjing Medical University. Publication: A conditional knockout rat resource of mitochondrial protein-coding genes via a DdCBE-induced premature stop codon. Tan L, Qi X, Kong W, Jin J, Lu D, Zhang X, Wang Y, Wang S, Dong W, Shi X, Chen W, Wang J, Li K, Xie Y, Gao L, Guan F, Gao K, Li C, Wang C, Hu Z, Zhang L, Guo X, Shen B, Ma Y. Sci Adv. 2023 Apr 14;9(15):eadf2695. doi: 10.1126/sciadv.adf2695. Epub 2023 Apr 14. PubMed 37058569.
Backbone
  Vector backbone: pGL3
  Vector type: Mammalian Expression
Growth in bacteria
  Bacterial resistance: Ampicillin, 100 μg/mL
  Growth temperature: 37°C
  Growth strain: DH5alpha
  Copy number: High Copy
Gene/Insert
  Gene/Insert name: ND5-W68-R15 TALEN
  Species: R. norvegicus (rat)
  Cloning method: Gibson Cloning
Terms and licenses: Academic/Nonprofit Terms; Industry Terms: Not Available to Industry
Depositor comments: These plasmids may not be suitable for sequencing with NGS, because they contain RVD array. In our lab, we perform Sanger sequencing using the following primers: RVD seq Fwd TGACCGCAGTGGAGGCAGTG; RVD seq Rev TTCACTGCATCCAGCGCAGG
How to cite: pGL3-MTS-ND5-W68-R15-G1333N-UGI-Puro was a gift from Bin Shen (Addgene plasmid # 198859 ; http://n2t.net/addgene:198859 ; RRID:Addgene_198859)
