[The description below was written by a language model from this plasmid's Addgene catalogue record and pLannotate feature annotations shown in this document.]
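Description:
pGL3-MTS-ND5-W68-R15-G1333N-UGI-Puro is a pGL3-based mammalian expression plasmid of about 7.1 kb that encodes one half of a DddA-derived cytosine base editor (DdCBE) aimed at the rat mitochondrial ND5 gene. It is maintained in E. coli at high copy through a ColE1/pUC-type origin and selected with ampicillin via the bla gene and its promoter. Short annotated fragments of HIV-1 LTR and nef, SV40 large T antigen and a tetracycline resistance gene appear to be non-functional remnants of earlier cloning steps.

The editor is driven by the CMV enhancer and promoter, with a T7 promoter just upstream of the coding region, and is terminated by the bGH polyadenylation signal. The name indicates an N-terminal mitochondrial targeting sequence, which is not separately annotated. The annotated open reading frame consists of TALE scaffold sequence (matches to avrXa10 and avrBs3 flanking an unannotated stretch that presumably holds the RVD repeat array, named R15), followed by a fragment of the DddA double-stranded DNA cytidine deaminase, which by name is the N-terminal half of the G1333 split, and a uracil glycosylase inhibitor (UGI) that protects the deaminated base from excision repair. A separate hPGK promoter drives puromycin N-acetyltransferase for selecting transfected cells.

Because the split deaminase is inactive alone, this plasmid is presumably used with a partner carrying the complementary TALE and DddA half, although the record does not name one. The stated purpose is to convert the Trp codon TGA at W68 of ND5 to the stop codon TAA in rat C6 cells, ablating the ND5 protein. The depositor notes that the repetitive RVD array makes the plasmid poorly suited to NGS verification.
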