Features (pLannotate 1.2.2; 18 found; start..end, strand, type, name):
      8..387     +  enhancer       CMV enhancer: human cytomegalovirus immediate early enhancer
    388..591     +  promoter       CMV promoter: human cytomegalovirus (CMV) immediate early promoter
    587..620     +  LTR            5' LTR (truncated) (fragment): truncated 5' long terminal repeat (LTR) from HIV-1
    636..654     +  promoter       T7 promoter: promoter for bacteriophage T7 RNA polymerase
    698..1402    +  CDS            avrXa10 (fragment): AVX10_XANOO - Experimental evidence at protein level: Swiss-Prot protein existence level 1. Avirulence protein. Induces the hypersensitive response (HR)in rice plants carrying the resistance gene Xa10. Activity depends on the presence of the core repeat domains; replacement with repeat domains from other proteins (AvrBs3 of X.euvesicatoria (AC P14727) or AvrXa7 of this organism) does not elicit the HR. Probably acts as a transcription factor in its host plant (rice) to induce plant resistance or disease. From Xanthomonas oryzae pv. oryzae.
   2789..2908    +  CDS            avrBs3 (fragment): AVRB3_XANEU - Experimental evidence at protein level: Swiss-Prot protein existence level 1. Avirulence protein. Acts as a transcription factor in C.annuum plants. In susceptible plants lacking the Bs3 resistance gene induces expression of a number of genes, including genes homologous to a family of auxin-induced genes, alpha-expansin genes, pectate lyase, anthocyanidin glucoside rhamnosyl transferase and at least one transcription factor, UPA20. Their expression leads to plant hypertrophy in mesophyll cells, probably mainly mediated by UPA20 (PubMed:17962565). In resistant plants induces the h
   2909..3049    +  CDS            dddA (fragment): DDDA_BURC1 - Experimental evidence at protein level: Swiss-Prot protein existence level 1. Toxic component of a toxin-immunity protein module, which functions as a cellular contact-dependent growth inhibition (CDI) system. CDI modules allow bacteria to communicate with and inhibit the growth of closely related neighboring bacteria in a contact-dependent fashion. Bacteria that have this module inhibit or kill bacteria without it, giving them a growth advantage. Probably specifically inhibited by cognate immunity protein DddI (Probable). The C-terminal 163 residue fragment has double-stranded DN
   3062..3310    +  CDS            UGI: UNGI_BPPB2 - Experimental evidence at protein level: Swiss-Prot protein existence level 1. This protein binds specifically and reversibly to the host uracil-DNA glycosylase, preventing removal of uracil residues from PBS2 DNA by the host uracil-excision repair system. From Bacillus phage PBS2 (Bacteriophage PBS2).
   3351..3575    +  polyA_signal   bGH poly(A) signal: bovine growth hormone polyadenylation signal
   3582..4092    +  promoter       hPGK promoter: human phosphoglycerate kinase 1 promoter
   4114..4713    +  CDS            PuroR (fragment): puromycin N-acetyltransferase; pac from Streptomyces; confers resistance to puromycin
   4756..4824    +  CDS            nef (fragment): NEF_HV1Z2 - Experimental evidence at protein level: Swiss-Prot protein existence level 1. Extracellular Nef protein targets CD4(+) T-lymphocytes for apoptosis by interacting with CXCR4 surface receptors. From Human immunodeficiency virus type 1 group M subtype D (isolate Z2/CDC-Z34) (HIV-1).
   4860..4981    -  polyA_signal   SV40 poly(A) signal: SV40 polyadenylation signal
   5004..5072    -  CDS            large T antigen (fragment): large T antigen from SV40 (simian virus 40)
   5088..5220    +  CDS            TcR (fragment): tetracycline efflux protein; tet; confers resistance to tetracycline
   5400..5988    -  rep_origin     ori: high-copy-number ColE1/pMB1/pBR322/pUC origin of replication
   6159..7019    -  CDS            AmpR: β-lactamase; bla; confers resistance to ampicillin, carbenicillin, and related antibiotics
   7020..7124    -  promoter       AmpR promoter: bla
>Addgene plasmid #198859 | pGL3-MTS-ND5-W68-R15-G1333N-UGI-Puro | addgene full sequence | sequence record 391794 | Addgene NGS Result
ACGCGTTGACATTGATTATTGACTAGTTATTAATAGTAATCAATTACGGGGTCATTAGTTCATAGCCCAT
ATATGGAGTTCCGCGTTACATAACTTACGGTAAATGGCCCGCCTGGCTGACCGCCCAACGACCCCCGCCC
ATTGACGTCAATAATGACGTATGTTCCCATAGTAACGCCAATAGGGACTTTCCATTGACGTCAATGGGTG
GAGTATTTACGGTAAACTGCCCACTTGGCAGTACATCAAGTGTATCATATGCCAAGTACGCCCCCTATTG
ACGTCAATGACGGTAAATGGCCCGCCTGGCATTATGCCCAGTACATGACCTTATGGGACTTTCCTACTTG
GCAGTACATCTACGTATTAGTCATCGCTATTACCATGGTGATGCGGTTTTGGCAGTACATCAATGGGCGT
GGATAGCGGTTTGACTCACGGGGATTTCCAAGTCTCCACCCCATTGACGTCAATGGGAGTTTGTTTTGGC
ACCAAAATCAACGGGACTTTCCAAAATGTCGTAACAACTCCGCCCCATTGACGCAAATGGGCGGTAGGCG
TGTACGGTGGGAGGTCTATATAAGCAGAGCTCTCTGGCTAACTAGAGAACCCACTGCTTACTGGCTTATC
GAAATTAATACGACTCACTATAGGGAGACAAGCTGGCTAGACCATGTTGGGGTTTGTGGGTCGGGTGGCC
GCTGCTCCGGCCTCCGGGGCCTTGCGGAGACTCACCCCTTCAGCGTCGCTGCCCCCAGCTCAGCTCTTAC
TGCGGGCCGCTCCGACGGCGGTCCATCCTGTCAGGGACTATGCGGCGCAAACATCTGAGAGCGGCGGAGG
CGGGAGCCCCGGCGCGGCCGCTGACTACAAGGATGACGACGATAAAGGTAGCGTGGATCTACGCACGCTC
GGCTACAGCCAGCAGCAACAGGAGAAGATCAAACCGAAGGTTCGTTCGACAGTGGCGCAGCACCACGAGG
CACTGGTCGGCCATGGGTTTACACACGCGCACATCGTTGCGCTCAGCCAACACCCGGCAGCGTTAGGGAC
CGTCGCTGTCAAGTATCAGGACATGATCGCAGCGTTGCCAGAGGCGACACACGAAGCGATCGTTGGCGTC
GGCAAACAGTGGTCCGGCGCACGCGCTCTGGAGGCCTTGCTCACGGTGGCGGGAGAGTTGAGAGGTCCAC
CGTTACAGTTGGACACAGGCCAACTTCTCAAGATTGCAAAACGTGGCGGCGTGACCGCAGTGGAGGCAGT
GCATGCATGGCGCAATGCACTGACGGGTGCCCCCCTGAACCTGACCCCGGAGCAGGTGGTGGCCATCGCT
AGTAATATTGGTGGCAAACAGGCTCTTGAGACGGTTCAGCGCCTCCTTCCAGTTCTCTGTCAAGCCCACG
GACTCACCCCAGATCAAGTTGTAGCGATTGCTAGTAATATTGGTGGCAAACAGGCTCTTGAGACGGTTCA
GCGCCTCCTTCCAGTTCTCTGTCAAGCCCACGGACTCACCCCAGATCAGGTTGTAGCGATTGCTAGTAAC
AATGGTGGCAAACAGGCTCTTGAAACCGTACAGCGCCTACTGCCAGTTCTCTGTCAAGCCCACGGTCTGA
CTCCGGAGCAAGTTGTAGCGATTGCTAGTAATGGGGGTGGCAAACAGGCTCTTGAGACTGTTCAGCGCCT
TCTACCAGTTCTCTGTCAAGCCCACGGCCTGACGCCCGAGCAAGTGGTAGCGATTGCTAGTAATGGGGGT
GGCAAACAGGCTCTTGAGACTGTTCAGCGCCTTCTACCAGTTCTCTGTCAAGCCCACGGCCTGACGCCCG
AGCAAGTTGTAGCGATTGCTAGTAATGGGGGTGGCAAACAGGCTCTTGAGACTGTTCAGCGCCTTCTACC
AGTTCTCTGTCAAGCCCACGGCCTGACGCCCGAGCAAGTTGTAGCGATTGCTAGTAATATTGGTGGCAAA
CAGGCTCTTGAGACGGTTCAGCGCCTCCTTCCAGTTCTCTGTCAAGCCCACGGACTCACCCCAGATCAAG
TTGTAGCGATTGCTAGTAATATTGGTGGCAAACAGGCTCTTGAGACGGTTCAGCGCCTCCTTCCAGTTCT
CTGTCAAGCCCACGGACTCACCCCAGATCAAGTTGTAGCAATTGCTAGTAATGGGGGTGGCAAACAGGCT
CTTGAGACTGTTCAGCGCCTTCTACCAGTTCTCTGTCAAGCCCACGGCCTGACGCCCGAGCAAGTTGTAG
CGATTGCTAGTAATATTGGTGGCAAACAGGCTCTTGAGACGGTTCAGCGCCTCCTTCCAGTTCTCTGTCA
AGCCCACGGACTCACCCCAGATCAAGTTGTAGCGATTGCTAGTAACAATGGTGGCAAACAGGCTCTTGAA
ACCGTACAGCGCCTACTGCCAGTTCTCTGTCAAGCCCACGGTCTGACTCCGGAGCAAGTTGTAGCGATTG
CTAGTAATATTGGTGGCAAACAGGCTCTTGAGACGGTTCAGCGCCTCCTTCCAGTTCTCTGTCAAGCCCA
CGGACTCACCCCAGATCAAGTTGTAGCGATAGCCAGTAATATTGGTGGCAAACAGGCTCTTGAGACGGTT
CAGCGCCTCCTTCCAGTTCTCTGTCAAGCCCACGGACTCACCCCAGATCAAGTTGTAGCGATTGCTAGTA
ATGGGGGTGGCAAACAGGCTCTTGAGACTGTTCAGCGCCTTCTACCAGTTCTCTGTCAAGCCCACGGCCT
GACGCCCGAGCAAGTTGTAGCGATTGCAAGTAATGGGGGCGGCAGGCCGGCGCTGGAGAGCATTGTTGCC
CAGTTATCTCGCCCTGATCCGGCGTTGGCCGCGTTGACCAACGACCACCTCGTCGCCTTGGCCTGCCTCG
GCGGACGTCCTGCGCTGGATGCAGTGAAAAAGGGATTGGGAGGCTCCGGCTCCTACGCCCTGGGCCCATA
TCAGATCTCTGCCCCACAGCTGCCAGCATACAACGGACAGACCGTGGGCACATTCTACTATGTGAATGAC
GCCGGCGGCCTGGAGTCTAAGGTGTTTAGCTCCGGCGGCTCTGGAGGCAGCACCAACCTGTCTGACATCA
TCGAGAAGGAGACAGGCAAGCAGCTGGTCATCCAGGAGAGCATCCTGATGCTGCCCGAAGAAGTCGAAGA
AGTGATCGGAAACAAGCCTGAGAGCGATATCCTGGTCCATACCGCCTACGACGAGAGTACCGACGAAAAT
GTGATGCTGCTGACATCCGACGCCCCAGAGTATAAGCCCTGGGCTCTGGTCATCCAGGATTCCAACGGAG
AGAACAAAATCAAAATGCTGTAATCTAGAGGGCCCGTTTAAACCCGCTGATCAGCCTCGACTGTGCCTTC
TAGTTGCCAGCCATCTGTTGTTTGCCCCTCCCCCGTGCCTTCCTTGACCCTGGAAGGTGCCACTCCCACT
GTCCTTTCCTAATAAAATGAGGAAATTGCATCGCATTGTCTGAGTAGGTGTCATTCTATTCTGGGGGGTG
GGGTGGGGCAGGACAGCAAGGGGGAGGATTGGGAAGACAATAGCAGGCATGCTGGGGATGCGGTGGGCTC
TATGGCTCGAGGGGGTTGGGGTTGCGCCTTTTCCAAGGCAGCCCTGGGTTTGCGCAGGGACGCGGCTGCT
CTGGGCGTGGTTCCGGGAAACGCAGCGGCGCCGACCCTGGGACTCGCACATTCTTCACGTCCGTTCGCAG
CGTCACCCGGATCTTCGCCGCTACCCTTGTGGGCCCCCCGGCGACGCTTCCTGCTCCGCCCCTAAGTCGG
GAAGGTTCCTTGCGGTTCGCGGCGTGCCGGACGTGACAAACGGAAGCCGCACGTCTCACTAGTACCCTCG
CAGACGGACAGCGCCAGGGAGCAATGGCAGCGCGCCGACCGCGATGGGCTGTGGCCAATAGCGGCTGCTC
AGCAGGGCGCGCCGAGAGCAGCGGCCGGGAAGGGGCGGTGCGGGAGGCGGGGTGTGGGGCGGTAGTGTGG
GCCCTGTTCCTGCCCGCGCGGTGTTCCGCATTCTGCAAGCCTCCGGAGCGCACGTCGGCAGTCGGCTCCC
TCGTTGACCGAATCACCGACCTCTCTCCCCAGGGGGATCCACCGGAGCTTACCATGACCGAGTACAAGCC
CACGGTGCGCCTCGCCACCCGCGACGACGTCCCCAGGGCCGTACGCACCCTCGCCGCCGCGTTCGCCGAC
TACCCCGCCACGCGCCACACCGTCGATCCGGACCGCCACATCGAGCGGGTCACCGAGCTGCAAGAACTCT
TCCTCACGCGCGTCGGGCTCGACATCGGCAAGGTGTGGGTCGCGGACGACGGCGCCGCGGTGGCGGTCTG
GACCACGCCGGAGAGCGTCGAAGCGGGGGCGGTGTTCGCCGAGATCGGCCCGCGCATGGCCGAGTTGAGC
GGTTCCCGGCTGGCCGCGCAGCAACAGATGGAAGGCCTCCTGGCGCCGCACCGGCCCAAGGAGCCCGCGT
GGTTCCTGGCCACCGTCGGCGTCTCGCCCGACCACCAGGGCAAGGGTCTGGGCAGCGCCGTCGTGCTCCC
CGGAGTGGAGGCGGCCGAGCGCGCCGGGGTGCCCGCCTTCCTGGAAACCTCCGCGCCCCGCAACCTCCCC
TTCTACGAGCGGCTCGGCTTCACCGTCACCGCCGACGTCGAGGTGCCCGAAGGACCGCGCACCTGGTGCA
TGACCCGCAAGCCCGGTGCCTGACGCCCGCCCCACGACCCGCAGCGCCCGACCGAAAGGAGCGCACGACC
CCATGCATCGGTACCTTTAAGACCAATGACTTACAAGGCAGCTGTAGATCTTAGCCACTTTCTAGAGTCG
GGGCGGCCGGCCGCTTCGAGCAGACATGATAAGATACATTGATGAGTTTGGACAAACCACAACTAGAATG
CAGTGAAAAAAATGCTTTATTTGTGAAATTTGTGATGCTATTGCTTTATTTGTAACCATTATAAGCTGCA
ATAAACAAGTTAACAACAACAATTGCATTCATTTTATGTTTCAGGTTCAGGGGGAGGTGTGGGAGGTTTT
TTAAAGCAAGTAAAACCTCTACAAATGTGGTAAAATCGATAAGGATCCGTCGACCGATGCCCTTGAGAGC
CTTCAACCCAGTCAGCTCCTTCCGGTGGGCGCGGGGCATGACTATCGTCGCCGCACTTATGACTGTCTTC
TTTATCATGCAACTCGTAGGACAGGTGCCGGCAGCGCTCTTCCGCTTCCTCGCTCACTGACTCGCTGCGC
TCGGTCGTTCGGCTGCGGCGAGCGGTATCAGCTCACTCAAAGGCGGTAATACGGTTATCCACAGAATCAG
GGGATAACGCAGGAAAGAACATGTGAGCAAAAGGCCAGCAAAAGGCCAGGAACCGTAAAAAGGCCGCGTT
GCTGGCGTTTTTCCATAGGCTCCGCCCCCCTGACGAGCATCACAAAAATCGACGCTCAAGTCAGAGGTGG
CGAAACCCGACAGGACTATAAAGATACCAGGCGTTTCCCCCTGGAAGCTCCCTCGTGCGCTCTCCTGTTC
CGACCCTGCCGCTTACCGGATACCTGTCCGCCTTTCTCCCTTCGGGAAGCGTGGCGCTTTCTCATAGCTC
ACGCTGTAGGTATCTCAGTTCGGTGTAGGTCGTTCGCTCCAAGCTGGGCTGTGTGCACGAACCCCCCGTT
CAGCCCGACCGCTGCGCCTTATCCGGTAACTATCGTCTTGAGTCCAACCCGGTAAGACACGACTTATCGC
CACTGGCAGCAGCCACTGGTAACAGGATTAGCAGAGCGAGGTATGTAGGCGGTGCTACAGAGTTCTTGAA
GTGGTGGCCTAACTACGGCTACACTAGAAGAACAGTATTTGGTATCTGCGCTCTGCTGAAGCCAGTTACC
TTCGGAAAAAGAGTTGGTAGCTCTTGATCCGGCAAACAAACCACCGCTGGTAGCGGTGGTTTTTTTGTTT
GCAAGCAGCAGATTACGCGCAGAAAAAAAGGATCTCAAGAAGATCCTTTGATCTTTTCTACGGGGTCTGA
CGCTCAGTGGAACGAAAACTCACGTTAAGGGATTTTGGTCATGAGATTATCAAAAAGGATCTTCACCTAG
ATCCTTTTAAATTAAAAATGAAGTTTTAAATCAATCTAAAGTATATATGAGTAAACTTGGTCTGACAGTT
ACCAATGCTTAATCAGTGAGGCACCTATCTCAGCGATCTGTCTATTTCGTTCATCCATAGTTGCCTGACT
CCCCGTCGTGTAGATAACTACGATACGGGAGGGCTTACCATCTGGCCCCAGTGCTGCAATGATACCGCGG
GACCCACGCTCACCGGCTCCAGATTTATCAGCAATAAACCAGCCAGCCGGAAGGGCCGAGCGCAGAAGTG
GTCCTGCAACTTTATCCGCCTCCATCCAGTCTATTAATTGTTGCCGGGAAGCTAGAGTAAGTAGTTCGCC
AGTTAATAGTTTGCGCAACGTTGTTGCCATTGCTACAGGCATCGTGGTGTCACGCTCGTCGTTTGGTATG
GCTTCATTCAGCTCCGGTTCCCAACGATCAAGGCGAGTTACATGATCCCCCATGTTGTGCAAAAAAGCGG
TTAGCTCCTTCGGTCCTCCGATCGTTGTCAGAAGTAAGTTGGCCGCAGTGTTATCACTCATGGTTATGGC
AGCACTGCATAATTCTCTTACTGTCATGCCATCCGTAAGATGCTTTTCTGTGACTGGTGAGTACTCAACC
AAGTCATTCTGAGAATAGTGTATGCGGCGACCGAGTTGCTCTTGCCCGGCGTCAATACGGGATAATACCG
CGCCACATAGCAGAACTTTAAAAGTGCTCATCATTGGAAAACGTTCTTCGGGGCGAAAACTCTCAAGGAT
CTTACCGCTGTTGAGATCCAGTTCGATGTAACCCACTCGTGCACCCAACTGATCTTCAGCATCTTTTACT
TTCACCAGCGTTTCTGGGTGAGCAAAAACAGGAAGGCAAAATGCCGCAAAAAAGGGAATAAGGGCGACAC
GGAAATGTTGAATACTCATACTCTTCCTTTTTCAATATTATTGAAGCATTTATCAGGGTTATTGTCTCAT
GAGCGGATACATATTTGAATGTATTTAGAAAAATAAACAAATAGGGGTTCCGCGCACATTTCCCCGAAAA
GTGCCACCTG
